>Addgene plasmid #127200 | pAN1578 | addgene full sequence | sequence record 250032 | Addgene NGS Result
ACTGGCCGATAATTGCAGACGAACGAAGGCAAGCCCAGAAAAATATCGCAAGCACCTTTGGTCTTACAGT
GCCAACTTTTGGCCTGCCGACGTTAAGAGTACAAAGCTGATGGCAATGTACGACAAGATAACAGAGTCTC
AAAAGAAGTGAAACAATTTTTCTTCACCACATTTTCCATTGTTCCTTCCCCCCATAACTATAAACGTATT
TATGTATATATATTTGCGTGTAAGTGTGTGTACTATAGGGCACCGTAAAGTAATAATGCTTAATTAGTTA
CTACTATGACCATATAAGAGGTCATACTGTATGAAGCCACAAAGCAGATAGATCAATCATGTTTAACGAA
AACTGTTAATCGAAGATTATTTCTTTTTTTTTTTCTCTTTCCTTTTTACAAAGAAAATTTTTTTTGCGCT
TTTTGCCATCACCATCGCAAGTTCTGGGACAATTGTTCTCTTTCGCTCCAGTTCCAAGGAAAGAGGTTTC
TGTTTTACTTAATAGAAAGTGTCATCTTGTATTTTATATCTCTTCTTTCTTGTGTAAAATTCTTTAGTTT
TGATTTTGTATTTTTAGGACAGTGAGCTACGAAGTAACATTTTTACTTAATAACCGTTTGAAGCATAGAG
CAGGCCCTGGTATCACCACCTAATATCTGGCTTTTTATTCAATAAAAACTCAAAAAAAAAAATCCAAAAA
AAACTAAAAAACCAATAAAAATAAAAGATCTATGGGTACCCGCCCATATGCTTGCCCTGTCGAGTCCTGC
GATCGCCGCTTTTCTCGCTCGGATGAGCTTACCCGCCATATCCGCATCCATACCGGTCAGAAGCCCTTCC
AGTGTCGAATCTGCATGCGTAACTTCAGTCGTAGTGACCACCTTACCACCCACATCCGCACCCACACAGG
CGAGAAGCCTTTTGCCTGTGACATTTGTGGGAGGAAGTTTGCCAGGAGTGATGAACGCAAGAGGCATACC
AAAATCCATACAGGTAGATCCGGTGACGGTGCTGGTTTAAAGTTCAATAAAGTCAGAGTTGTGAGAGCAC
TGGATGCTGTTGCTCTCCCACAGCCATTGGGCGTTCCAAATGAAAGCCAAGCCCTAAGCCAGAGATTCAC
TTTTTCACCAGGTCAAGACATACAGTTGATTCCACCACTGATCAACCTGTTAATGAGCATTGAACCAGAT
GTGATCTATGCAGGACATGACAACACAAAACCTGACACCTCCAGTTCTTTGCTGACAAGTCTTAATCAAC
TAGGCGAGAGGCAACTTCTTTCAGTAGTCAAGTGGTCTAAATCATTGCCAGGTTTTCGAAACTTACATAT
TGATGACCAGATAACTCTCATTCAGTATTCTTGGATGAGCTTAATGGTGTTTGGTCTAGGATGGAGATCC
TACAAACATGTCAGTGGGCAGATGCTGTATTTTGCACCTGATCTAATACTAAATGAACAGCGGATGAAAG
AATCATCATTCTATTCATTATGCCTTACCATGTGGCAGATCCCACAGGAGTTTGTCAAGCTTCAAGTTAG
CCAAGAAGAGTTCCTCTGTATGAAAGTATTGTTACTTCTTAATACAATTCCTTTGGAAGGGCTACGAAGT
CAAACCCAGTTTGAGGAGATGAGGTCAAGCTACATTAGAGAGCTCATCAAGGCAATTGGTTTGAGGCAAA
AAGGAGTTGTGTCGAGCTCACAGCGTTTCTATCAACTTACAAAACTTCTTGATAACTCGCATGATCTTGT
CAAACAGCTTCATCTGTACTGCTTGAATACATTTATCCAGTCCCGGGCACTGAGTGTTGAATTTCCAGAA
ATGATGTCTGAAGTTATTGCTGCACAATTACCCAAGATATTGGCAGGGATGGTGAAACCCCTTCTCTTTC
ATAAAAAGGCGGCTGCAGGTGACGGTGCTGGTTTAATTAACATGACGGTCGACCATGATTTCAATAGCGA
AGATATTTTATTCCCCATAGAAAGCATGAGTAGTATACAATACGTGGAGAATAATAACCCAAATAATATT
AACAACGATGTTATCCCGTATTCTCTAGATATCAAAAACACTGTCTTAGATAGTGCGGATCTCAATGACA
TTCAAAATCAAGAAACTTCACTGAATTTGGGGCTTCCTCCACTATCTTTCGACTCTCCACTGCCCGTAAC
GGAAACGATACCATCCACTACCGATAACAGCTTGCATTTGAAAGCTGATAGCAACAAAAATCGCGATGCA
AGAACTATTGAAAATGATAGTGAAATTAAGAGTACTAATAATGCTAGTGGCTCTGGGGCAAATCAATACA
CAACTCTTACTTCACCTTATCCTATGAACGACATTTTGTACAACATGAACAATCCGTTACAATCACCGTC
ACCTTCATCGGTACCTCAAAATCCGACTATAAATCCTCCCATAAATACAGCAAGTAACGAAACTAATTTA
TCGCCTCAAACTTCAAATGGTAATGAAACTCTTATATCTCCTCGAGCCCAACAACATACGTCCATTAAAG
ATAATCGTCTGTCCTTACCTAATGGTGCTAATTCGAATCTTTTCATTGACACTAACCCAAACAATTTGAA
CGAAAAACTAAGAAATCAATTGAACTCAGATACAAATTCATATTCTAACTCCATTTCTAATTCAAACTCC
AATTCTACGGGTAATTTAAATTCCAGTTATTTTAATTCACTGAACATAGACTCCATGCTAGATGATTACG
TTTCTAGTGATCTCTTATTGAATGATGATGATGATGACACTAATTTATCACGCCGAAGATTTAGCGACGT
TATAACAAACCAAGAGCTCGGATCCTAACTCGAGATAAAGCAATCTTGATGAGGATAATGATTTTTTTTT
GAATATACATAAATACTACCGTTTTTCTGCTAGATTTTGTGATGACGTAAATAAGTACATATTACTTTTT
AAGCCAAGACAAGATTAAGCATTAACTTTACCCTTTTCTTTCTAAGTTTCAATATTAGTTATCACTGTTT
AAAAGTTATGGCGAGAACGTCGGCGGTTAAAATATATTACCCTGAACGGCTGCCAAACCAGATGTCAACA
CAGCTACAACGTTATATTGAATTTTCAAAAATTCTTACTTTTTTTTTGGATGGACGCAAAGAAGTTTAAT
AATCATATTACATGGCATTACCACCATATACATATCCATATACATATCCATATCTAATCTTACTTATATG
TTGTGGAAATGTAAAGAGCCCCATTATCTTAGCCTAAAAAAACCTTCTCTTTGGAACTTTCAGTAATACG
CTTAACTGCTCATTGCTATATTGAAGTGTGGCCGCGTGGGCGTGCGTGGGCGGGCGTGGGCGTGCGTGGG
CGGGCGTGGGCGTGCGTGGGCGTCTAGACCGTGCGTCCTCGTCTTCACCGGTCGCGTTCCTGAAACGCAG
ATGTGCCTAATGCCGCACTGCTCCGAACAATAAAGATTCTACAATACTAGCTTTTATGGTTATGAAGAGG
AAAAATTGGCAGTAACCTGGCCCCACAAACCTTCAAATTAACGAATCAAATTAACAACCATAGGATGATA
ATGCGATTAGTTTTTTAGCCTTATTTCTGGGGTAATTAATCAGCGAAGCGATGATTTTTGATCTATTAAC
AGATATATAAATGGAAAAGCTGCATAACCACTTTAACTAATACTTTCAACATTTTCAGTTTGTATTACTT
CTTATTCAAATGTCATAAAAGTATCAACAAAAAATTGTTAATATACCTCTATACTTTAACGTCAAGGAGA
AAAAACTATAAGATCTATGGAGGCTAGAAAAGCCATCGCTAGAGTAAAGAGAGAATCAAAGAGAATCGTA
GAAGATGCTGAGAGGTTAATAAGAGAAGCAGCCGCCGCATCTGAGAAAATTTCAAGGGAGGCCGAAAGGT
TGATTAGGGAGGCAGCTGCGGCTTCAGAAAAGATAAGTAGGGAGGGTTCTGTTTCAAAGGGTGAAGAATT
GATCAAAGAAAACATGCATATGAAATTATATATGGAAGGTACAGTTGACAACCATCATTTTAAGTGTACA
TCTGAAGGAGAAGGTAAGCCTTACGAGGGAACTCAAACTATGAGAATAAAAGTCGTAGAAGGTGGACCAT
TGCCTTTTGCTTTTGATATCTTAGCAACATCTTTCTTATATGGTTCTAAAACCTTTATTAACCATACTCA
AGGTATCCCTGATTTCTTCAAACAATCTTTCCCTGAAGGATTTACTTGGGAGAGGGTTACAACATATGAG
GATGGTGGTGTTTTGACAGCAACCCAGGATACATCATTGCAGGATGGATGTTTGATTTATAATGTAAAGA
TTAGAGGAGTAAATTTTACTTCTAACGGTCCTGTAATGCAAAAGAAGACTTTAGGTTGGGAAGCTTTCAC
CGAAACATTATATCCAGCAGACGGAGGTTTAGAGGGAAGAAACGATATGGCTTTGAAGTTAGTCGGTGGT
TCACACTTAATAGCTAACGCCAAGACTACTTACAGGTCTAAGAAACCAGCAAAGAATTTGAAAATGCCAG
GAGTTTATTATGTTGACTACAGATTGGAAAGGATCAAGGAGGCCAATAACGAGACATATGTAGAGCAGCA
TGAAGTCGCCGTCGCCAGATATTGCGACTTACCTTCTAAGTTGGGTCATAAATTGAATGGATCCTAACTC
GAGAGCTTTTGATTAAGCCTTCTAGTCCAAAAAACACGTTTTTTTGTCATTTATTTCATTTTCTTAGAAT
AGTTTAGTTTATTCATTTTATAGTCACGAATGTTTTATGATTCTATATAGGGTTGCAAACAAGCATTTTT
CATTTTATGTTAAAACAATTTCAGGTTTACCTTTTATTCTGCTTGTGGTGACGCGTGTATCCGCCCGCTC
TTTTGGTCACCCATGTATGCTGAGCAGTTACAGAGATGTTACGAACCACTAGTGCACTGCAGTACATCGA
GGAGAACTTCTAGTATATCTACATACCTAATATTATTGCCTTATTAAAAATGGAATCCCAACAATTACAT
CAAAATCCACATTCTCTTCAAAATCAATTGTCCTGTACTTCCTTGTTCATGTGTGTTCAAAAACGTTATA
TTTATAGGATAATTATACTCTATTTCTCAACAAGTAATTGGTTGTTTGGCCGAGCGGTCTAAGGCGCCTG
ATTCAAGAAATATCTTGACCGCAGTTAACTGTGGGAATACTCAGGTATCGTAAGATGCAAGAGTTCGAAT
CTCTTAGCAACCATTATTTTTTTCCTCAACATAACGAGAACACACAGGGGCGCTATCGCACAGAATCAAA
TTCGATGACTGGAAATTTTTTGTTAATTTCAGAGGTCGCCTGACGCATATACCTTTTTCAACTGAAAAAT
TGGGAGAAAAAGGAAAGGTGAGAGCGCCGGAACCGGCTTTTCATATAGAATAGAGAAGCGTTCATGACTA
AATGCTTGCATCACAATACTTGAAGTTGACAATATTATTTAAGGACCTATTGTTTTTTCCAATAGGTGGT
TAGCAATCGTCTTACTTTCTAACTTTTCTTACCTTTTACATTTCAGCAATATATATATATATATTTCAAG
GATATACCATTCTAATGTCTGCCCCTAAGAAGATCGTCGTTTTGCCAGGTGACCACGTTGGTCAAGAAAT
CACAGCCGAAGCCATTAAGGTTCTTAAAGCTATTTCTGATGTTCGTTCCAATGTCAAGTTCGATTTCGAA
AATCATTTAATTGGTGGTGCTGCTATCGATGCTACAGGTGTTCCACTTCCAGATGAGGCGCTGGAAGCCT
CCAAGAAGGCTGATGCCGTTTTGTTAGGTGCTGTGGGTGGTCCTAAATGGGGAACCGGTAGTGTTAGACC
TGAACAAGGTTTACTAAAAATCCGTAAAGAACTTCAATTGTACGCCAACTTAAGACCATGTAACTTTGCA
TCCGACTCTCTTTTAGACTTATCTCCAATCAAGCCACAATTTGCTAAAGGTACTGACTTCGTTGTTGTCA
GAGAATTAGTGGGAGGTATTTACTTTGGTAAGAGAAAGGAAGACGATGGTGATGGTGTCGCTTGGGATAG
TGAACAATACACCGTTCCAGAAGTGCAAAGAATCACAAGAATGGCCGCTTTCATGGCCCTACAACATGAG
CCACCATTGCCTATTTGGTCCTTGGATAAAGCTAATGTTTTGGCCTCTTCAAGATTATGGAGAAAAACTG
TGGAGGAAACCATCAAGAACGAATTTCCTACATTGAAGGTTCAACATCAATTGATTGATTCTGCCGCCAT
GATCCTAGTTAAGAACCCAACCCACCTAAATGGTATTATAATCACCAGCAACATGTTTGGTGATATCATC
TCCGATGAAGCCTCCGTTATCCCAGGTTCCTTGGGTTTGTTGCCATCTGCGTCCTTGGCCTCTTTGCCAG
ACAAGAACACCGCATTTGGTTTGTACGAACCATGCCACGGTTCTGCTCCAGATTTGCCAAAGAATAAGGT
CAACCCTATCGCCACTATCTTGTCTGCTGCAATGATGTTGAAATTGTCATTGAACTTGCCTGAAGAAGGT
AAGGCCATTGAAGATGCAGTTAAAAAGGTTTTGGATGCAGGTATCAGAACTGGTGATTTAGGTGGTTCCA
ACAGTACCACCGAAGTCGGTGATGCTGTCGCCGAAGAAGTTAAGAAAATCCTTGCTTAAAAAGATTCTCT
TTTTTTATGATATTTGTACATAAACTTTATAAATGAAATTCATAATAGAAACGACACGAAATTACAAAAT
GGAATATGTTCATAGGGTAGACGAAACTATATACGCAATCTACATACATTTATCAAGAAGGAGAAAAAGG
AGGATGTAAAGGAATACAGGTAAGCAAATTGATACTAATGGCTCAACGTGATAAGGAAAAAGAATTGCAC
TTTAACATTAATATTGACAAGGAGGAGGGCACCACACAAAAAGTTAGGTGTAACAGAAAATCATGAAACT
ATGATTCCTAATTTATATATTGGAGGATTTTCTCTAAAAAAAAAAAATACAACAAATAAAAAACACTCAA
TGACCTGACCATTTGATGGAGTTTAAGTCAATACCTTCTTGAACCATTTCCCATAATGGTGAAAGTTCCC
TCAAGAATTTTACTCTGTCAGAAACGGCCTTAACGACGTAGTCGAGAGTACTCGTATCGCATGTCGGTGC
GACACGAAATTACAAAATGGAATATGTTCATAGGGTAGACGAAACTATATACGCAATCTACATACATTTA
TCAAGAAGGAGAAAAAGGAGGATGTAAAGGAATACAGGTAAGCAAATTGATACTAATGGCTCAACGTGAT
AAGGAAAAAGAATTGCACTTTAACATTAATATTGACAAGGAGGAGGGCACCACACAAAAAGTTAGGTGTA
ACAGAAAATCATGAAACTATGATTCCTAATTTATATATTGGAGGATTTTCTCTAAAAAAAAAAAAATACA
ACAAATAAAAAACACTCAATGACCTGACCATTTGATGGAGTTTAAGTCAATACCTTCTTGAACCATTTCC
CATAATGGTGAAAGTTCCCTCAAGAATTTTACTCTGTCAGAAACGGCCTTAACGACGTAGTCGACCTCCT
CTTCAGTACTAAATCTACCAATACCAAATCTGATGGAAGAATGGGCTAATGCATCATCCTTACCCAGCGC
CGAGCGGCCGCGTGTTACAACCAATTAACCAATTCTGATTAGAAAAACTCATCGAGCATCAAATGAAACT
GCAATTTATTCATATCAGGATTATCAATACCATATTTTTGAAAAAGCCGTTTCTGTAATGAAGGAGAAAA
CTCACCGAGGCAGTTCCATAGGATGGCAAGATCCTGGTATCGGTCTGCGATTCCGACTCGTCCAACATCA
ATACAACCTATTAATTTCCCCTCGTCAAAAATAAGGTTATCAAGTGAGAAATCACCATGAGTGACGACTG
AATCCGGTGAGAATGGCAAAAGCTTATGCATTTCTTTCCAGACTTGTTCAACAGGCCAGCCATTACGCTC
GTCATCAAAATCACTCGCATCAACCAAACCGTTATTCATTCGTGATTGCGCCTGAGCGAGGCGAAATACG
CGATCGCTGTTAAAAGGACAATTACAAACAGGAATCGAATGCAACCGGCGCAGGAACACTGCCAGCGCAT
CAACAATATTTTCACCTGAATCAGGATATTCTTCTAATACCTGGAATGCTGTTTTCCCGGGGATCGCAGT
GGTGAGTAACCATGCATCATCAGGAGTACGGATAAAATGCTTGATGGTCGGAAGAGGCATAAATTCCGTC
AGCCAGTTTAGTCTGACCATCTCATCTGTAACATCATTGGCAACGCTACCTTTGCCATGTTTCAGAAACA
ACTCTGGCGCATCGGGCTTCCCATACAATCGATAGATTGTCGCACCTGATTGCCCGACATTATCGCGAGC
CCATTTATACCCATATAAATCAGCATCCATGTTGGAATTTAATCGCGGCCTGGAGCAAGACGTTTCCCGT
TGAATATGGCTCATAACACCCCTTGTATTACTGTTTATGTAAGCAGACAGTTTTATTGTTCATGATGATA
TATTTTTATCTTGTGCAATGTAACATCAGAGATTTTGAGACACAACGTGGCTTTGTTGAATAAATCGAAC
TTTTGCTGAGTTGAAGGATCAGTCATGACCAAAATCCCTTAACGTGAGTTTTCGTTCCACTGAGCGTCAG
ACCCCGTAGAAAAGATCAAAGGATCTTCTTGAGATCCTTTTTTTCTGCGCGTAATCTGCTGCTTGCAAAC
AAAAAAACCACCGCTACCAGCGGTGGTTTGTTTGCCGGATCAAGAGCTACCAACTCTTTTTCCGAAGGTA
ACTGGCTTCAGCAGAGCGCAGATACCAAATACTGTTCTTCTAGTGTAGCCGTAGTTAGGCCACCACTTCA
AGAACTCTGTAGCACCGCCTACATACCTCGCTCTGCTAATCCTGTTACCAGTGGCTGCTGCCAGTGGCGA
TAAGTCGTGTCTTACCGGGTTGGACTCAAGACGATAGTTACCGGATAAGGCGCAGCGGTCGGGCTGAACG
GGGGGTTCGTGCACACAGCCCAGCTTGGAGCGAACGACCTACACCGAACTGAGATACCTACAGCGTGAGC
TATGAGAAAGCGCCACGCTTCCCGAAGGGAGAAAGGCGGACAGGTATCCGGTAAGCGGCAGGGTCGGAAC
AGGAGAGCGCACGAGGGAGCTTCCAGGGGGAAACGCCTGGTATCTTTATAGTCCTGTCGGGTTTCGCCAC
CTCTGACTTGAGCGTCGATTTTTGTGATGCTCGTCAGGGGGGCGGAGCCTATGGAAAAACGCCAGCAACG
CGGCCTTTTTACGGTTCCTGGCCTTTTGCTGGCCTTTTGCTCACATGTTCTTTCCTGCGTTATCCCCTGA
TTCTGTGGATAACCGTGCGGCCGCCAATACCCAGAAGAACAGTAAAATAAAGCAAGGTACGTGAAATTAA
TATTTTTAAATGGTTCTAACCGATGCCGAAGAACTGCGCAGTCCGGTTATAACGTCTGACATGTCCTTTT
TTGATTTGGAATCCAACCACTCAAGTGACTCTGTTCATTTACTTTGCGAAAAATATACCCACAAATTGCC
CATCGAAAGTGAATCGCAAACCACCTTCAGACTGGCACCGACAAAGCAAAGATTATACAGACAGAGTACT
TTATACGTACCGTTAAGTCTCAAGCAAAGGGTTTTCTTATTTACTGAACGGGTAAAGAGTATCTGGGCCG
GCTTGCCAAGATGCAAACCGAATAAGTATTTCAAAGTTGCATTTGCCTTAGCCGTCCTGACACCATTGGC
TATTTGGATATTTTATATTGACTTTCGTGTACATTGATCACATCGACTGTTCTATTGGCAAATGAACCAC
GGGCATTGACTATTTTTCAGGTTACTACTATATATTATCATCACGGGCAAGGATTGTACCCTGAATTCGC
ATCTAGACTGA
Features (pLannotate 1.2.2; 14 found; start..end, strand, type, name):
    741..912     +  CDS            ZFHD1 (DNA binding domain) (fragment): composite human DNA-binding domain composed of domains from the transcription factors Zif268 and Oct-1 (Pomerantz et al., 1995)
   1020..1877    +  CDS            PGR (fragment): PRGR_SHEEP - Also known as NR3C3. Experimental evidence at transcript level: Swiss-Prot protein existence level 2. The steroid hormones and their receptors are involved in the regulation of eukaryotic gene expression and affect cellular proliferation and differentiation in target tissues. Transcriptional activator of several progesteron-dependent promoters in a variety of cell types. Involved in activation of SRC-dependent MAPK signaling on hormone stimulation. From Ovis aries (Sheep).
   1932..2813    +  CDS            MSN2 (fragment): MSN2_YEAST - Experimental evidence at protein level: Swiss-Prot protein existence level 1. Positive transcriptional factor that acts as a component of the stress responsive system. Recognizes and binds to the stress response element (STRE) which is involved in the response to various forms of stress (heat, oxidative, osmotic, etc.). Involved in the regulation of the CTT1, DDR2, HSP12 genes. May be regulated via WHI2- PSR1 complex phosphatase activity. From Saccharomyces cerevisiae (strain ATCC 204508 / S288c) (Baker's yeast).
   3106..3317    +  promoter       GAL10 promoter (fragment): S. cerevisiae GAL10; inducible promoter, regulated by Gal4
   3389..3779    +  promoter       GAL1 promoter (fragment): S. cerevisiae GAL1; inducible promoter, regulated by Gal4
   3971..4678    +  CDS            mTagBFP2: mTagBFP2 is a basic (constitutively fluorescent) blue fluorescent protein published in 2011, derived from Entacmaea quadricolor. It is reported to be a very rapidly-maturing monomer with very low acid sensitivity.
   4990..5067    +  CDS            YO192_YEAST (fragment): Experimental evidence at protein level: Swiss-Prot protein existence level 1. From Saccharomyces cerevisiae (strain ATCC 204508 / S288c) (Baker's yeast).
   5207..5614    +  promoter       LEU2 promoter: S. cerevisiae LEU2
   5615..6706    +  CDS            LEU2: LEU3_YEAST - Experimental evidence at protein level: Swiss-Prot protein existence level 1. Catalyzes the oxidation of 3-carboxy-2-hydroxy-4- methylpentanoate (3-isopropylmalate) to 3-carboxy-4-methyl-2- oxopentanoate. The product decarboxylates to 4-methyl-2 oxopentanoate. From Saccharomyces cerevisiae (strain ATCC 204508 / S288c) (Baker's yeast).
   7070..7183    -  CDS            NFS1 (fragment): NFS1_YEAST - Also known as SPL1 From Saccharomyces cerevisiae (strain ATCC 204508 / S288c) (Baker's yeast).
   7509..7700    -  CDS            NFS1 (fragment): NFS1_YEAST - Also known as SPL1 From Saccharomyces cerevisiae (strain ATCC 204508 / S288c) (Baker's yeast).
   7739..8554    -  CDS            KanR: aminoglycoside phosphotransferase; aph(3')-Ia; confers resistance to kanamycin in bacteria or G418 (Geneticin®) in eukaryotes
   8779..9367    +  rep_origin     ori: high-copy-number ColE1/pMB1/pBR322/pUC origin of replication
   9530..9904    +  CDS            YC021_YEAST: Protein predicted: Swiss-Prot protein existence level 4. From Saccharomyces cerevisiae (strain ATCC 204508 / S288c) (Baker's yeast).
