[The description below was written by a language model from this plasmid's Addgene catalogue record and pLannotate feature annotations shown in this document.]
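Description:
pAN1578 is a yeast synthetic-biology plasmid assembled on a custom MoClo (modular Golden Gate cloning) backbone and designed for progesterone-inducible expression of a KeyA–BFP fusion in Saccharomyces cerevisiae. It is propagated in E. coli through a high-copy ColE1/pUC-type origin with kanamycin selection (KanR, aminoglycoside phosphotransferase), and is selected in yeast through a LEU2 cassette driven by its native promoter. The feature table shows no yeast replication origin (no 2μ or CEN/ARS). Short fragments of yeast genomic sequence adjacent to LEU2, such as NFS1 and YC021, flank the marker and bacterial segments. This layout is consistent with a vector integrated at the LEU2 locus, although the record does not state the integration strategy.

The payload comprises two transcription units. In the first, the constitutive PAB1 promoter drives Z3PM with the TDH1 terminator. The annotations indicate that Z3PM is a synthetic transcription factor combining a Zif268-type zinc-finger DNA-binding domain, a progesterone receptor ligand-binding fragment and an activation region from the yeast factor Msn2. In the second unit, the pZ3 promoter drives the de novo designed peptide key_A_e18 fused to the blue fluorescent protein mTagBFP2, followed by the ENO1 terminator. pZ3 is annotated as GAL1/GAL10-derived sequence and is presumably modified to carry Z3 zinc-finger binding sites. Adding progesterone activates Z3PM, which then binds pZ3 and switches on key–BFP production, with blue fluorescence reporting key abundance. The associated work concerns designed protein switches, so the plasmid serves to titrate the key component that triggers such switches in yeast.
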