Addgene plasmid #127200: pAN1578
Purpose: Progesterone inducible expression of KeyA-BFP
Depositing lab: Hana El-Samad. Depositing organization: University of California, San Francisco (UCSF). Publication: De novo design of bioactive protein switches. Langan RA, Boyken SE, Ng AH, Samson JA, Dods G, Westbrook AM, Nguyen TH, Lajoie MJ, Chen Z, Berger S, Mulligan VK, Dueber JE, Novak WRP, El-Samad H, Baker D. Nature. 2019 Jul 24. pii: 10.1038/s41586-019-1432-8. doi: 10.1038/s41586-019-1432-8. PubMed 31341284.
Backbone
  Vector backbone: Custom MoClo Backbone
  Vector type: Synthetic Biology
  Selectable markers: LEU2
Growth in bacteria
  Bacterial resistance: Kanamycin, 50 μg/mL
  Growth temperature: 37°C
  Growth strain: DH5alpha
  Copy number: High Copy
Gene/Insert
  Gene/Insert name: pPAB1-Z3PM-tTDH1-pZ3-key_A_e18-mTagBFP2-tENO1
  Species: Synthetic
Terms and licenses: Academic/Nonprofit Terms; Industry Terms: Not Available to Industry
How to cite: pAN1578 was a gift from Hana El-Samad (Addgene plasmid # 127200 ; http://n2t.net/addgene:127200 ; RRID:Addgene_127200)
